>Addgene plasmid #174266 | pAPM-miR30-ILF3-ts2 | addgene full sequence | sequence record 343775 | Addgene NGS Result
CGCCTCTGCCTCTGAGCTATTCCAGAAGTAGTGAGGAGGCTTTTTTGGAGGCCTAGGCTTTTGCAAAAAG
CTCGCGTTGACATTGATTATTGACTAGTTATTAATAGTAATCAATTACGGGGTCATTAGTTCATAGCCCA
TATATGGAGTTCCGCGTTACATAACTTACGGTAAATGGCCCGCCTGGCTGACCGCCCAACGACCCCCGCC
CATTGACGTCAATAATGACGTATGTTCCCATAGTAACGCCAATAGGGACTTTCCATTGACGTCAATGGGT
GGAGTATTTACGGTAAACTGCCCACTTGGCAGTACATCAAGTGTATCATATGCCAAGTACGCCCCCTATT
GACGTCAATGACGGTAAATGGCCCGCCTGGCATTATGCCCAGTACATGACCTTATGGGACTTTCCTACTT
GGCAGTACATCTACGTATTAGTCATCGCTATTACCATGGTGATGCGGTTTTGGCAGTACATCAATGGGCG
TGGATAGCGGTTTGACTCACGGGGATTTCCAAGTCTCCACCCCATTGACGTCAATGGGAGTTTGTTTTGG
CACCAAAATCAACGGGACTTTCCAAAATGTCGTAACAACTCCGCCCCATTGACGCAAATGGGCGGTAGGC
GTGTACGGTGGGAGGTCTATATAAGCAGCGCGTTTTGCCTGTACTGGGTCTCTCTGGTTAGACCAGATCT
GAGCCTGGGAGCTCTCTGGCTAACTAGGGAACCCACTGCTTAAGCCTCAATAAAGCTTGCCTTGAGTGCT
TCAAGTAGTGTGTGCCCGTCTGTTGTGAGACTCTGGTAACTAGAGATCCCTCAGACCCTTTTAGTCAGTG
TGGAAAATCTCTAGCAGTGGCGCCCGAACAGGGACTTGAAAGCGAAAGGGAAACCAGAGGAGCTCTCTCG
ACGCAGGACTCGGCTTGCTGAAGCGCGCACGGCAAGAGGCGAGGGGCGGCGACTGGTGAGTACGCCAAAA
ATTTTGACTAGCGGAGGCTAGAAGGAGAGAGATGGGTGCGAGAGCGTCAGTATTAAGCGGGGGAGAATTA
GATCGCGATGGGAAAAAATTCGGTTAAGGCCAGGGGGAAAGAAAAAATATAAATTAAAACATATAGTATG
GGCAAGCAGGGAGCTAGAACGATTCGCAGTTAATCCTGGCCTGTTAGAAACATCAGAAGGCTGTAGACAA
ATACTGGGACAGCTACAACCATCCCTTCAGACAGGATCAGAAGAACTTAGATCATTATATAATACAGTAG
CAACCCTCTATTGTGTGCATCAAAGGATAGAGATAAAAGACACCAAGGAAGCTTTAGACAAGATAGAGGA
AGAGCAAAACAAAAGTAAGACCACCGCACAGCAAGCGGCCGGCCGCTGATCTTCAGACCTGGAGGAGGAG
ATATGAGGGACAATTGGAGAAGTGAATTATATAAATATAAAGTAGTAAAAATTGAACCATTAGGAGTAGC
ACCCACCAAGGCAAAGAGAAGAGTGGTGCAGAGAGAAAAAAGAGCAGTGGGAATAGGAGCTTTGTTCCTT
GGGTTCTTGGGAGCAGCAGGAAGCACTATGGGCGCAGCGTCAATGACGCTGACGGTACAGGCCAGACAAT
TATTGTCTGGTATAGTGCAGCAGCAGAACAATTTGCTGAGGGCTATTGAGGCGCAACAGCATCTGTTGCA
ACTCACAGTCTGGGGCATCAAGCAGCTCCAGGCAAGAATCCTGGCTGTGGAAAGATACCTAAAGGATCAA
CAGCTCCTGGGGATTTGGGGTTGCTCTGGAAAACTCATTTGCACCACTGCTGTGCCTTGGAATGCTAGTT
GGAGTAATAAATCTCTGGAACAGATTTGGAATCACACGACTTGGATGGAGTGGGACAGAGAAATTAACAA
TTACACAAGCTTAATACACTCCTTAATTGAAGAATCGCAAAACCAGCAAGAAAAGAATGAACAAGAATTA
TTGGAATTAGATAAATGGGCAAGTTTGTGGAATTGGTTTAACATAACAAATTGGCTGTGGTATATAAAAT
TATTCATAATGATAGTAGGAGGCTTGGTAGGTTTAAGAATAGTTTTTGCTGTACTTTCTATAGTGAATAG
AGTTAGGCAGGGATATTCACCATTATCGTTTCAGACCCACCTCCCAACCCCGAGGGGACCCGACAGGCCC
GAAGGAATAGAAGAAGAAGGTGGAGAGAGAGACAGAGACAGATCCATTCGATTAGTGAACGGATCGGCAC
TGCGTGCGCCAATTCTGCAGACAAATGGCAGTATTCATCCACAATTTTAAAAGAAAAGGGGGGATTGGGG
GGTACAGTGCAGGGGAAAGAATAGTAGACATAATAGCAACAGACATACAAACTAAAGAATTACAAAAACA
AATTACAAAAATTCAAAATTTTCGGGTTTATTACAGGGACAGCAGAGATCCAGTTTGGTTAATTAACTGC
AGCCCCGATAAAATAAAAGATTTTATTTAGTCTCCAGAAAAAGGGGGGAATGAAAGACCCCACCTGTAGG
TTTGGCAAGCTAGCTGCAGTAACGCCATTTTGCAAGGCATGGAAAAATACCAAACCAAGAATAGAGAAGT
TCAGATCAAGGGCGGGTACATGAAAATAGCTAACGTTGGGCCAAACAGGATATCTGCGGTGAGCAGTTTC
GGCCCCGGCCCGGGGCCAAGAACAGATGGTCACCGCAGTTTCGGCCCCGGCCCGAGGCCAAGAACAGATG
GTCCCCAGATATGGCCCAACCCTCAGCAGTTTCTTAAGACCCATCAGATGTTTCCAGGCTCCCCCAAGGA
CCTGAAATGACCCTGCGCCTTATTTGAATTAACCAATCAGCCTGCTTCTCGCTTCTGTTCGCGCGCTTCT
GCTTCCCGAGCTCTATAAAAGAGCTCACAACCCCTCACTCGGCGCGCCAGTCCTCCGACAGACTGAGTCG
CCCGGGGGTCTAGAACGCGTGCCGCCATGACCGAATACAAACCTACCGTGAGGCTGGCTACAAGAGATGA
TGTCCCAAGGGCTGTGAGAACACTGGCCGCCGCTTTTGCCGATTACCCTGCCACACGCCACACTGTGGAC
CCAGATCGGCATATCGAGAGAGTGACTGAGCTGCAGGAACTGTTCCTGACCCGAGTGGGCCTGGACATTG
GGAAGGTCTGGGTCGCAGACGATGGAGCAGCTGTGGCTGTCTGGACCACACCAGAGAGCGTGGAAGCCGG
AGCTGTCTTTGCAGAGATCGGCCCTAGAATGGCAGAACTGAGCGGCTCCAGGCTGGCAGCACAGCAGCAG
ATGGAGGGACTGCTGGCCCCACACAGGCCTAAGGAACCAGCATGGTTCCTGGCTACCGTGGGGGTCTCTC
CTGACCATCAGGGCAAAGGACTGGGAAGTGCTGTGGTCCTGCCAGGAGTGGAGGCTGCAGAACGAGCTGG
AGTCCCTGCATTTCTGGAGACCTCTGCTCCACGAAACCTGCCCTTCTATGAACGGCTGGGCTTTACTGTG
ACCGCAGATGTGGAGGTCCCCGAAGGACCTAGGACCTGGTGCATGACACGCAAACCCGGCGCCTGAGCGA
TCGCCGCGGCCGCCTTCTTAACCCAACAGAAGGCTCGAGAAGGTATATTGCTGTTGACAGTGAGCGAACA
GAAGACAAGTACGAAATATAGTGAAGCCACAGATGTATATTTCGTACTTGTCTTCTGTTTGCCTACTGCC
TCGGACTTCAAGGGGCTAGAATTCGGCAGCTGTAGATCTTAGCCACTTTTTAAAAGAAAAGGGGGGACTG
GAAGGGCTAACTGCATCCGGACTGTACTGGGTCTCTCTGGTTAGACCAGATCTGAGCCTGGGAGCTCTCT
GGCTAACTAGGGAACCCACTGCTTAAGCCTCAATAAAGCTTGCCTTGAGTGCTTCAAGTAGTGTGTGCCC
GTCTGTTGTGTGACTCTGGTAACTAGAGATCCCTCAGACCCTTTTAGTCAGTGTGGAAAATCTCTAGCAG
GGCCCGTTTCATGTGAGCAAAAGGCCAGCAAAAGGCCAGGAACCGTAAAAAGGCCGCGTTGCTGGCGTTT
TTCCATAGGCTCCGCCCCCCTGACGAGCATCACAAAAATCGACGCTCAAGTCAGAGGTGGCGAAACCCGA
CAGGACTATAAAGATACCAGGCGTTTCCCCCTGGAAGCTCCCTCGTGCGCTCTCCTGTTCCGACCCTGCC
GCTTACCGGATACCTGTCCGCCTTTCTCCCTTCGGGAAGCGTGGCGCTTTCTCATAGCTCACGCTGTAGG
TATCTCAGTTCGGTGTAGGTCGTTCGCTCCAAGCTGGGCTGTGTGCACGAACCCCCCGTTCAGCCCGACC
GCTGCGCCTTATCCGGTAACTATCGTCTTGAGTCCAACCCGGTAAGACACGACTTATCGCCACTGGCAGC
AGCCACTGGTAACAGGATTAGCAGAGCGAGGTATGTAGGCGGTGCTACAGAGTTCTTGAAGTGGTGGCCT
AACTACGGCTACACTAGAAGAACAGTATTTGGTATCTGCGCTCTGCTGAAGCCAGTTACCTTCGGAAAAA
GAGTTGGTAGCTCTTGATCCGGCAAACAAACCACCGCTGGTAGCGGTGGTTTTTTTGTTTGCAAGCAGCA
GATTACGCGCAGAAAAAAAGGATCTCAAGAAGATCCTTTGATCTTTTCTACGGGGTCTGACGCTCAGTGG
AACGAAAACTCACGTTAAGGGATTTTGGTCATGAGATTATCAAAAAGGATCTTCACCTAGATCCTTTTAA
ATTAAAAATGAAGTTTTAAATCAATCTAAAGTATATATGAGTAAACTTGGTCTGACAGTTACCAATGCTT
AATCAGTGAGGCACCTATCTCAGCGATCTGTCTATTTCGTTCATCCATAGTTGCCTGACTCCCCGTCGTG
TAGATAACTACGATACGGGAGGGCTTACCATCTGGCCCCAGTGCTGCAATGATACCGCGAGACCCACGCT
CACCGGCTCCAGATTTATCAGCAATAAACCAGCCAGCCGGAAGGGCCGAGCGCAGAAGTGGTCCTGCAAC
TTTATCCGCCTCCATCCAGTCTATTAATTGTTGCCGGGAAGCTAGAGTAAGTAGTTCGCCAGTTAATAGT
TTGCGCAACGTTGTTGCCATTGCTACAGGCATCGTGGTGTCACGCTCGTCGTTTGGTATGGCTTCATTCA
GCTCCGGTTCCCAACGATCAAGGCGAGTTACATGATCCCCCATGTTGTGCAAAAAAGCGGTTAGCTCCTT
CGGTCCTCCGATCGTTGTCAGAAGTAAGTTGGCCGCAGTGTTATCACTCATGGTTATGGCAGCACTGCAT
AATTCTCTTACTGTCATGCCATCCGTAAGATGCTTTTCTGTGACTGGTGAGTACTCAACCAAGTCATTCT
GAGAATAGTGTATGCGGCGACCGAGTTGCTCTTGCCCGGCGTCAATACGGGATAATACCGCGCCACATAG
CAGAACTTTAAAAGTGCTCATCATTGGAAAACGTTCTTCGGGGCGAAAACTCTCAAGGATCTTACCGCTG
TTGAGATCCAGTTCGATGTAACCCACTCGTGCACCCAACTGATCTTCAGCATCTTTTACTTTCACCAGCG
TTTCTGGGTGAGCAAAAACAGGAAGGCAAAATGCCGCAAAAAAGGGAATAAGGGCGACACGGAAATGTTG
AATACTCATACTCTTCCTTTTTCAATATTATTGAAGCATTTATCAGGGTTATTGTCTCATGAGCGGATAC
ATATTTGAATGTATTTAGAAAAATAAACAAATAGGGGTTCCGCGCACATTTCCCCGAAAAGTGCCACCTG
ACGTCGACGGATCGGGAGATCTCCCGATCCCCTATGGTGCACTCTCAGTACAATCTGCTCTGATGCCGCA
TAGTTAAGCCAGTATCTGCTCCCTGCTTGTGTGTTGGAGGTCGCTGAGTAGTGCGCGAGCAAAATTTAAG
CTACAACAAGGCAAGGCTTGACCGACAATTGCATGAAGAATCTGCTTAGGGTTAGGCGTTTTGCGCTGCT
TCGCGATGTACGGGCCAGATATACGCGCTGTGGAATGTGTGTCAGTTAGGGTGTGGAAAGTCCCCAGGCT
CCCCAGCAGGCAGAAGTATGCAAAGCATGCATCTCAATTAGTCAGCAACCAGGTGTGGAAAGTCCCCAGG
CTCCCCAGCAGGCAGAAGTATGCAAAGCATGCATCTCAATTAGTCAGCAACCATAGTCCCGCCCCTAACT
CCGCCCATCCCGCCCCTAACTCCGCCCAGTTCCGCCCATTCTCCGCCCCATGGCTGACTAATTTTTTTTA
TTTATGCAGAGGCCGAGGC
Features (pLannotate 1.2.2; 19 found; start..end, strand, type, name):
     79..458     +  enhancer       CMV enhancer: human cytomegalovirus immediate early enhancer
    459..658     +  promoter       CMV promoter: human cytomegalovirus (CMV) immediate early promoter
    676..856     +  LTR            5' LTR (truncated): truncated 5' long terminal repeat (LTR) from HIV-1
    903..1028    +  misc_feature   HIV-1 Ψ: packaging signal of human immunodeficiency virus type 1
   1012..1350    +  CDS            HIV-1 gag (fragment): gag protein from human immunodeficiency virus 1; gag
   1525..1758    +  misc_feature   RRE: The Rev response element (RRE) of HIV-1 allows for Rev-dependent mRNA export from the nucleus to the cytoplasm.
   2135..2235    +  CDS            Rev (fragment): human immunodeficiency virus 1 (HIV-1) Rev protein; rev; enhances nuclear export of unspliced and incompletely spliced viral mRNAs
   2285..2402    +  misc_feature   cPPT/CTS: central polypurine tract and central termination sequence of HIV-1
   2539..2946    +  promoter       SFFV promoter: spleen focus-forming virus long terminal repeat (LTR) promoter
   2967..3563    +  CDS            pac: PUAC_STRAD - Protein predicted: Swiss-Prot protein existence level 4. Detoxification of puromycin. From Streptomyces alboniger.
   3588..3633    +  ncRNA          5' miR-30a (fragment): sequence upstream of the 71-nt precursor of the human miR-30a microRNA (Zeng et al., 2002) miRNA
   3703..3728    +  ncRNA          3' miR-30a (fragment): sequence downstream of the 71-nt precursor of the human miR-30a microRNA (Zeng et al., 2002) miRNA
   3758..3777    +  misc_feature   cPPT/CTS (fragment): central polypurine tract and central termination sequence of HIV-1
   3809..3989    +  LTR            5' LTR (truncated): truncated 5' long terminal repeat (LTR) from HIV-1
   4060..4648    -  rep_origin     ori: high-copy-number ColE1/pMB1/pBR322/pUC origin of replication
   4819..5679    -  CDS            AmpR: β-lactamase; bla; confers resistance to ampicillin, carbenicillin, and related antibiotics
   5680..5784    -  promoter       AmpR promoter: bla
   5843..5895    -  misc_feature   bom (fragment): basis of mobility region from pBR322
   6057..67      +  promoter       SV40 promoter (across the origin): SV40 enhancer and early promoter
