[The description below was written by a language model from this plasmid's Addgene catalogue record and pLannotate feature annotations shown in this document.]
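Description:
pAPM-miR30-ILF3-ts2 is an HIV-1-based lentiviral RNAi transfer vector built on the pAPM-miR30 backbone and designed to knock down human ILF3 (also known as NF90/NF110). It is propagated in bacteria as a high-copy plasmid through a ColE1/pUC-type origin and is selected with ampicillin via the β-lactamase gene. The record specifies a recombination-deficient strain, consistent with the repeated LTR sequences such vectors carry.

The viral genome is transcribed in packaging cells from a CMV enhancer/promoter fused to a truncated 5' LTR. This is followed by the Ψ packaging signal with a short gag fragment, the Rev response element for Rev-dependent nuclear export of the genomic RNA, and a cPPT/CTS element that aids nuclear import of the reverse-transcribed genome. The internal expression cassette is driven by the spleen focus-forming virus (SFFV) LTR promoter, which transcribes the puromycin N-acetyltransferase (pac) gene. Immediately downstream is an shRNA embedded between 5' and 3' miR-30a flanking sequences. In this arrangement a single Pol II transcript supplies both the drug-resistance marker and a microRNA-like hairpin, which the cellular miRNA machinery processes into the ILF3-targeting guide, so puromycin selection is linked to knockdown. "ts2" presumably denotes the second target site in a series, though the record does not say so. A second truncated LTR closes the viral cassette, and no WPRE is annotated.

The construct is used to produce lentiviral particles for stable ILF3 depletion in transduced human cells. It was deposited in connection with work on innate immune sensing of intron-containing HIV-1 RNA.
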