Addgene plasmid #174266: pAPM-miR30-ILF3-ts2
Purpose: ILF3 knockdown
Depositing lab: Jeremy Luban. Depositing organization: University of Massachusetts, Worcester. Publication: IFIH1 (MDA5) is required for innate immune detection of intron-containing RNA expressed from the HIV-1 provirus. Guney MH, Nagalekshmi K, McCauley SM, Carbone C, Aydemir O, Luban J. Proc Natl Acad Sci U S A. 2024 Jul 16;121(29):e2404349121. doi: 10.1073/pnas.2404349121. Epub 2024 Jul 10. PubMed 38985764.
Backbone
  Vector backbone: pAPM-miR30
  Vector type: Lentiviral, RNAi
  Selectable markers: Puromycin
Growth in bacteria
  Bacterial resistance: Ampicillin, 100 μg/mL
  Growth temperature: 30°C
  Growth strain: NEB Stable
  Copy number: High Copy
Gene/Insert
  Gene/Insert name: ILF3 shRNA
  gRNA/shRNA sequence: TATTTCGTACTTGTCTTCTGTT
  Species: H. sapiens (human)
  Entrez Gene: ILF3 (a.k.a. CBTF, DRBF, DRBP76, MMP4, MPHOSPH4, MPP4, MPP4110, NF-AT-90, NF110, NF110b, NF90, NF90a, NF90b, NF90c, NF90ctv, NFAR, NFAR-1, NFAR-2, NFAR110, NFAR2, NFAR90, TCP110, TCP80)
  Promoter: SFFV
  Cloning method: Restriction Enzyme; 5′ cloning site unknown (unknown if destroyed)
Terms and licenses: Academic/Nonprofit Terms; Industry Terms: Not Available to Industry
Depositor comments: Please visit https://doi.org/10.1101/2023.11.17.567619 for bioRxiv preprint.
How to cite: pAPM-miR30-ILF3-ts2 was a gift from Jeremy Luban (Addgene plasmid # 174266 ; http://n2t.net/addgene:174266 ; RRID:Addgene_174266)
